>Addgene plasmid #11706 | V179 pLP Triple-Flag - Acceptor | depositor full sequence | sequence record 7038 | Author sequence
TAGTTATTAATAGTAATCAATTACGGGGTCATTAGTTCATAGCCCATATATGGAGTTCCGCGTTACATAA
CTTACGGTAAATGGCCCGCCTGGCTGACCGCCCAACGACCCCCGCCCATTGACGTCAATAATGACGTATG
TTCCCATAGTAACGCCAATAGGGACTTTCCATTGACGTCAATGGGTGGAGTATTTACGGTAAACTGCCCA
CTTGGCAGTACATCAAGTGTATCATATGCCAAGTACGCCCCCTATTGACGTCAATGACGGTAAATGGCCC
GCCTGGCATTATGCCCAGTACATGACCTTATGGGACTTTCCTACTTGGCAGTACATCTACGTATTAGTCA
TCGCTATTACCATGGTGATGCGGTTTTGGCAGTACATCAATGGGCGTGGATAGCGGTTTGACTCACGGGG
ATTTCCAAGTCTCCACCCCATTGACGTCAATGGGAGTTTGTTTTGGCACCAAAATCAACGGGACTTTCCA
AAATGTCGTAACAACTCCGCCCCATTGACGCAAATGGGCGGTAGGCGTGTACGGTGGGAGGTCTATATAA
GCAGAGCTGGTTTAGTGAACCGTCAGATCCGCTAGCCACCATGGACTACAAGGACCACGACGGCGACTAC
AAGGACCACGACATCGACTACAAGGACGACGACGACAAGCAAGCTTCGATAACTTCGTATAGCATACATT
ATACGAAGTTATAGATCCAATATTATTGAAGCATTTATCAGGGTTATTGTCTCATGAGCGGATACATATT
TGAATGTATTTAGAAAAATAAACAAATAGGGGTTCCGCGCACATTTCCCCGAAAAGTGCCACCTGACGTG
GATCCACCGGATCTAGATAACTGATCATAATCAGCCATACCACATTTGTAGAGGTTTTACTTGCTTTAAA
AAACCTCCCACACCTCCCCCTGAACCTGAAACATAAAATGAATGCAATTGTTGTTGTTAACTTGTTTATT
GCAGCTTATAATGGTTACAAATAAAGCAATAGCATCACAAATTTCACAAATAAAGCATTTTTTTCACTGC
ATTCTAGTTGTGGTTTGTCCAAACTCATCAATGTATCTTAAGGCGTAAATTGTAAGCGTTAATATTTTGT
TAAAATTCGCGTTAAATTTTTGTTAAATCAGCTCATTTTTTAACCAATAGGCCGAAATCGGCAAAATCCC
TTATAAATCAAAAGAATAGACCGAGATAGGGT
[37 nt withheld, positions 1223-1259]
AAAGAACGTGGACTCCAACGTCAAAGG
[49 nt withheld, positions 1287-1335]
T
[91 nt withheld, positions 1337-1427]
G
[124 nt withheld, positions 1429-1552]
CAGGTGGCACTTTTCGGGGAAATGTGCGCGGAACCCCTATTTGTTTATTTTTCTAAATACATTCAAATAT
GTATCCGCTCATGAGACAATAACCCTGATAAATGCTTCAATAATATTGAAAAAGGAAGAGTCCTGAGGCG
GAAAGAACCAGCTGTGGAATGTGTGTCAGTTAGGGTGTGGAAAGTCCCCAGGCTCCCCAGCAGGCAGAAG
TATGCAAAGCATGCATCTCAATTAGTCAGCAACCAGGTGTGGAAAGTCCCCAGGCTCCCCAGCAGGCAGA
AGTATGCAAAGCATGCATCTCAATTAGTCAGCAACCATAGTCCCGCCCCTAACTCCGCCCATCCCGCCCC
TAACTCCGCCCAGTTCCGCCCATTCTCCGCCCCATGGCTGACTAATTTTTTTTATTTATGCAGAGGCCGA
GGCCGCCTCGGCCTCTGAGCTATTCCAGAAGTAGTGAGGAGGCTTTTTTGGAGGCCTAGGCTTTTGCAAA
GATCGATCAAGAGACAGGATGAGGATCGTTTCGCATGATTGAACAAGATGGATTGCACGCAGGTTCTCCG
GCCGCTTGGGTGGAGAGGCTATTCGGCTATGACTGGGCACAACAGACAATCGGCTGCTCTGATGCCGCCG
TGTTCCGGCTGTCAGCGCAGGGGCGCCCGGTTCTTTTTGTCAAGACCGACCTGTCCGGTGCCCTGAATGA
ACTGCAAGACGAGGCAGCGCGGCTATCGTGGCTGGCCACGACGGGCGTTCCTTGCGCAGCTGTGCTCGAC
GTTGTCACTGAAGCGGGAAGGGACTGGCTGCTATTGGGCGAAGTGCCGGGGCAGGATCTCCTGTCATCTC
ACCTTGCTCCTGCCGAGAAAGTATCCATCATGGCTGATGCAATGCGGCGGCTGCATACGCTTGATCCGGC
TACCTGCCCATTCGACCACCAAGCGAAACATCGCATCGAGCGAGCACGTACTCGGATGGAAGCCGGTCTT
GTCGATCAGGATGATCTGGACGAAGAGCATCAGGGGCTCGCGCCAGCCGAACTGTTCGCCAGGCTCAAGG
CGAGCATGCCCGACGGCGAGGATCTCGTCGTGACCCATGGCGATGCCTGCTTGCCGAATATCATGGTGGA
AAATGGCCGCTTTTCTGGATTCATCGACTGTGGCCGGCTGGGTGTGGCGGACCGCTATCAGGACATAGCG
TTGGCTACCCGTGATATTGCTGAAGAGCTTGGCGGCGAATGGGCTGACCGCTTCCTCGTGCTTTACGGTA
TCGCCGCTCCCGATTCGCAGCGCATCGCCTTCTATCGCCTTCTTGACGAGTTCTTCTGAGCGGGACTCTG
GGGTTCGAAATGACCGACCAAGCGACGCCCAACCTGCCATCACGAGATTTCGATTCCACCGCCGCCTTCT
ATGAAAGGTTGGGCTTCGGAATCGTTTTCCGGGACGCCGGCTGGATGATCCTCCAGCGCGGGGATCTCAT
GCTGGAGTTCTTCGCCCACCCTAGGGGGAGGCTAACTGAAACACGGAAGGAGACAATACCGGAAGGAACC
CGCGCTATGACGGCAATAAAAAGACAGAATAAAACGCACGGTGTTGGGTCGTTTGTTCATAAACGCGGGG
TTCGGTCCCAGGGCTGGCACTCTGTCGATACCCCACCGAGACCCCATTGGGGCCAATACGCCCGCGTTTC
TTCCTTTTCCCCACCCCACCCCCCAAGTTCGGGTGAAGGCCCAGGGCTCGCAGCCAACGTCGGGGCGGCA
GGCCCTGCCATAGCCTCAGGTTACTCATATATACTTTAGATTGATTTAAAACTTCATTTTTAATTTAAAA
GGATCTAGGTGAAGATCCTTTTTGATAATCTCATGACCAAAATCCCTTAACGTGAGTTTTCGTTCCACTG
AGCGTCAGACCCCGTAGAAAAGATCAAAGGATCTTCTTGAGATCCTTTTTTTCTGCGCGTAATCTGCTGC
TTGCAAACAAAAAAACCACCGCTACCAGCGGTGGTTTGTTTGCCGGATCAAGAGCTACCAACTCTTTTTC
CGAAGGTAACTGGCTTCAGCAGAGCGCAGATACCAAATACTGTCCTTCTAGTGTAGCCGTAGTTAGGCCA
CCACTTCAAGAACTCTGTAGCACCGCCTACATACCTCGCTCTGCTAATCCTGTTACCAGTGGCTGCTGCC
AGTGGCGATAAGTCGTGTCTTACCGGGTTGGACTCAAGACGATAGTTACCGGATAAGGCGCAGCGGTCGG
GCTGAACGGGGGGTTCGTGCACACAGCCCAGCTTGGAGCGAACGACCTACACCGAACTGAGATACCTACA
GCGTGAGCTATGAGAAAGCGCCACGCTTCCCGAAGGGAGAAAGGCGGACAGGTATCCGGTAAGCGGCAGG
GTCGGAACAGGAGAGCGCACGAGGGAGCTTCCAGGGGGAAACGCCTGGTATCTTTATAGTCCTGTCGGGT
TTCGCCACCTCTGACTTGAGCGTCGATTTTTGTGATGCTCGTCAGGGGGGCGGAGCCTATGGAAAAACGC
CAGCAACGCGGCCTTTTTACGGTTCCTGGCCTTTTGCTGGCCTTTTGCTCACATGTTCTTTCCTGCGTTA
TCCCCTGATTCTGTGGATAACCGTATTACCGCCATGCAT
Features (pLannotate 1.2.2; 15 found; start..end, strand, type, name):
     61..364     +  enhancer       CMV enhancer: human cytomegalovirus immediate early enhancer
    365..568     +  promoter       CMV promoter: human cytomegalovirus (CMV) immediate early promoter
    649..669     +  CDS            FLAG (fragment): FLAG® epitope tag, followed by an enterokinase cleavage site
    679..712     +  protein_bind   loxP: Cre-mediated recombination occurs in the 8-bp core sequence (GCATACAT). Cre recombinase
    718..809     -  promoter       AmpR promoter (fragment): bla
    862..946     +  CDS            large T antigen (fragment): large T antigen from SV40 (simian virus 40)
    969..1090    +  polyA_signal   SV40 poly(A) signal: SV40 polyadenylation signal
   1124..1552    -  rep_origin     f1 ori (sequence partly withheld): f1 bacteriophage origin of replication; arrow indicates direction of (+) strand synthesis
   1579..1683    +  promoter       AmpR promoter: bla
   1685..2042    +  promoter       SV40 promoter: SV40 enhancer and early promoter
   2077..2871    +  CDS            NeoR/KanR: aminoglycoside phosphotransferase from Tn5; aph(3')-II (or nptII); confers resistance to neomycin, kanamycin, and G418 (Geneticin®)
   2892..3044    +  CDS            ble (fragment): BLE_KLEPN - Experimental evidence at protein level: Swiss-Prot protein existence level 1. Binding protein with a strong affinity to the bleomycin family of antibiotics. Binds to CL990; an antimitotic-antibiotic compound. From Klebsiella pneumoniae.
   3103..3150    +  polyA_signal   HSV TK poly(A) signal: herpes simplex virus thymidine kinase polyadenylation signal (Cole and Stacy, 1985)
   3241..3257    -  polyA_signal   bGH poly(A) signal (fragment): bovine growth hormone polyadenylation signal
   3479..4067    +  rep_origin     ori: high-copy-number ColE1/pMB1/pBR322/pUC origin of replication
