[The description below was written by a language model from this plasmid's Addgene catalogue record and pLannotate feature annotations shown in this document.]
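Description:
V179 pLP Triple-Flag - Acceptor is a 4,181 bp empty mammalian expression backbone that serves as an acceptor vector in the Creator Splice system, a Cre/lox-based method for moving open reading frames from a donor plasmid into expression vectors without restriction subcloning. It carries no insert. The plasmid replicates in E. coli at high copy from a ColE1/pUC-type origin and also has an f1 origin for single-stranded DNA production. Selection relies on a single NeoR/KanR (Tn5 aminoglycoside phosphotransferase) gene placed behind tandem bacterial (bla-type) and SV40 early promoters and followed by an HSV TK polyadenylation signal. This gene gives kanamycin resistance in bacteria and can give G418 resistance in mammalian cells.

The expression unit consists of the human CMV immediate early enhancer and promoter, followed by the N-terminal 3xFLAG tag listed in the catalogue entry (the automated annotation marks only a FLAG fragment here), then a single loxP site and an SV40 poly(A) signal. Cre-mediated recombination at this loxP site integrates the gene-bearing segment of a donor vector, so that the incoming coding sequence sits downstream of the CMV promoter and the triple FLAG epitope. A short bacterial promoter fragment lies just after loxP in reverse orientation. It may help select recombinants by driving a marker brought in from the donor, but the record does not state its role. The associated publication title indicates that the system was modified with splice sites to improve expression for proteomics work, although no splice elements are annotated in the feature table. Small ble, SV40 large T antigen and bGH poly(A) fragments appear to be annotation remnants rather than functional parts. The resulting FLAG-tagged proteins would suit detection or affinity purification in mammalian cells.
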