Addgene plasmid #11706: V179 pLP Triple-Flag - Acceptor
Purpose: (Empty Backbone)
Depositing lab: Tony Pawson. Depositing organization: Sinai Health System. Publication: Modification of the Creator recombination system for proteomics applications--improved expression by addition of splice sites. Colwill K, Wells CD, Elder K, Goudreault M, Hersi K, Kulkarni S, Hardy WR, Pawson T, Morin GB. BMC Biotechnol. 2006 Mar 6;6:13. doi: 10.1186/1472-6750-6-13. PubMed 16519801.
Backbone
  Vector backbone: NA
  Backbone size (bp): 4181
  Vector type: Mammalian Expression, Cre/Lox ; Acceptor vector
Growth in bacteria
  Bacterial resistance: Kanamycin, 50 μg/mL
  Growth temperature: 37°C
  Growth strain: DH5alpha
  Copy number: High Copy
Gene/Insert
  Gene/Insert name: None
  Tag / fusion protein: 3xFLAG (N terminal on backbone)
  Cloning method: Restriction Enzyme
  Sequencing primers: 5′ CMV-F
Terms and licenses: Academic/Nonprofit Terms; Industry Terms
Depositor comments: Acceptor vector for the Creator Splice system.
How to cite: V179 pLP Triple-Flag - Acceptor was a gift from Tony Pawson (Addgene plasmid # 11706 ; http://n2t.net/addgene:11706 ; RRID:Addgene_11706)
