>Addgene plasmid #11706 | V179 pLP Triple-Flag - Acceptor | addgene partial sequence | sequence record 18388 | CMV-F 5'-CGCAAATGGGCGGTAGGCGTG-3'
CCGTCAGATCCGCTAGCCACATGGACTACAAGGACCACGACGGCGACTACAAGGACCACGACATCGACTA
CAAGGACGACGACGACAAGCAAGCTTCGATAACTTCGTATAGCATACATTATACGAAGTTATAGATCCAA
TATTATTGAAGCATTTATCAGGGTTATTGTCTCATGAGCGGATACATATTTGAATGTATTTAGAAAAATA
AACAAATAGGGGTTCCGCGCACATTTCCCCGAAAAGTGCCACCTGACGTGGATCCACCGGATCTAGATAA
CTGATCATAATCAGCCATACCACATTTGTAGAGGTTTTACTTGCTTTAAAAAACCTCCCACACCTCCCCC
TGAACCTGAAACATAAAATGAATGCAATTGTTGTTGTTAACTTGTTTATTGCAGCTTATAATGGTTACAA
ATAAAGCAATAGCATCACAAATTTCACAAATAAAGCATTTTTTTCACTGCATTCTAGTTGTGGTTTGTCC
AAACTCATCAATGTATCTTAAGGCGTAAATTGTAAGCGTTAATATTTTGTTAAAATTCGCGTTAAATTTT
TGTTAAATCAGCTCATTTTTTAACCAATAGGCCGAAATCGGCAAAATCCCTTATAAATCAAAAGAATAGA
CCGAGATAGGGT
[37 nt withheld, positions 643-679]
AAAGAACGTGGACTCCAACGTCAAAGG
[49 nt withheld, positions 707-755]
T
[91 nt withheld, positions 757-847]
G
[116 nt withheld, positions 849-964]
